Addgene plasmid #134346: Shp2 biosensor
Purpose: FRET biosensor. To visualize Shp2 activity by FRET
Depositing lab: Yingxiao Wang. Depositing organization: University of Illinois at Urbana-Champaign. Publication: Engineered proteins with sensing and activating modules for automated reprogramming of cellular functions. Sun J, Lei L, Tsai CM, Wang Y, Shi Y, Ouyang M, Lu S, Seong J, Kim TJ, Wang P, Huang M, Xu X, Nizet V, Chien S, Wang Y. Nat Commun. 2017 Sep 7;8(1):477. doi: 10.1038/s41467-017-00569-6. PubMed 28883531.
Backbone
  Vector backbone: pcDNA3'
  Backbone size w/o insert (bp): 5400
  Total vector size (bp): 8629
  Vector type: Mammalian Expression
Growth in bacteria
  Bacterial resistance: Ampicillin, 100 μg/mL
  Growth temperature: 37°C
  Growth strain: DH5alpha
  Copy number: Unknown
Gene/Insert
  Gene/Insert name: Shp2 Biosensor
  Species: Synthetic
  Insert size (bp): 3229
Terms and licenses: Academic/Nonprofit Terms; Industry Terms: Not Available to Industry
How to cite: Shp2 biosensor was a gift from Yingxiao Wang (Addgene plasmid # 134346 ; http://n2t.net/addgene:134346 ; RRID:Addgene_134346)
