[The description below was written by a language model from this plasmid's Addgene catalogue record and pLannotate feature annotations shown in this document.]
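Description:
The Shp2 biosensor plasmid is a mammalian expression construct built on a pcDNA3-type backbone and encodes a synthetic, genetically encoded FRET reporter for visualizing the activity of the tyrosine phosphatase Shp2 (PTPN11). It is propagated in E. coli using a high-copy ColE1/pUC-type origin with ampicillin selection (AmpR under its own bla promoter). It also carries an f1 origin and an SV40 promoter-driven neomycin phosphotransferase cassette with an SV40 poly(A) signal, which allows G418 selection of stably transfected mammalian cells. The catalogue lists a total size of 8,629 bp, while the sequenced record annotated here is 8,729 nt; the record does not explain this small discrepancy.

The payload is a single open reading frame driven by the CMV immediate-early enhancer and promoter and terminated by the bovine growth hormone polyadenylation signal. A T7 promoter lies upstream and an SP6 promoter lies downstream in the reverse orientation. The frame begins with a short N-terminal leader containing a His-tag-type fragment, the T7 gene 10 leader tag and an Xpress epitope with an enterokinase site. This is followed by an enhanced cyan fluorescent protein, human PTPN11 sequence spanning about 1.8 kb, and the yellow fluorescent protein YPet. Placing the Shp2 sequence between a cyan donor and a yellow acceptor means that conformational changes in the phosphatase should alter the distance or orientation of the two fluorophores, and therefore the FRET ratio. The record does not describe the sensing mechanism in detail, nor any mutations or added peptide motifs. The construct is intended for transfection into mammalian cells and live-cell ratiometric imaging of Shp2 activity.
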