Features (pLannotate 1.2.2; 26 found; start..end, strand, type, name):
    130..509     +  enhancer       CMV enhancer: human cytomegalovirus immediate early enhancer
    510..713     +  promoter       CMV promoter: human cytomegalovirus (CMV) immediate early promoter
    709..742     +  LTR            5' LTR (truncated) (fragment): truncated 5' long terminal repeat (LTR) from HIV-1
    758..776     +  promoter       T7 promoter: promoter for bacteriophage T7 RNA polymerase
    817..837     +  CDS            capTEV™ (fragment): composite tag for in vivo biotinylation, TEV protease cleavage, and 6xHis tagging
    838..870     +  CDS            T7 tag (gene 10 leader): leader peptide from bacteriophage T7 gene 10 promotes efficient translation in E. coli
    874..897     +  CDS            Xpress™ tag: Xpress™ epitope tag, including an enterokinase recognition and cleavage site
    910..1587    +  CDS            Enhanced Cyan-Emitting GFP: Enhanced Cyan-Emitting GFP is a basic (constitutively fluorescent) cyan fluorescent protein published in 2002, derived from Aequorea victoria.
   1606..3384    +  CDS            PTPN11: PTN11_HUMAN - Also known as PTP2C, SHPTP2. Experimental evidence at protein level: Swiss-Prot protein existence level 1. Acts downstream of various receptor and cytoplasmic protein tyrosine kinases to participate in the signal transduction from the cell surface to the nucleus (PubMed:10655584, PubMed:18559669, PubMed:18829466, PubMed:26742426, PubMed:28074573). Positively regulates MAPK signal transduction pathway (PubMed:28074573). Dephosphorylates GAB1, ARHGAP35 and EGFR (PubMed:28074573). Dephosphorylates ROCK2 at 'Tyr-722' resulting in stimulation of its RhoA binding activity (PubMed:18559
   3400..4110    +  CDS            YPet: yellow fluorescent protein optimized for FRET with CyPet (Nguyen and Daugherty, 2005)
   4177..4195    -  promoter       SP6 promoter: promoter for bacteriophage SP6 RNA polymerase
   4221..4445    +  polyA_signal   bGH poly(A) signal: bovine growth hormone polyadenylation signal
   4449..4470    +  promoter       SV40 promoter (fragment): SV40 enhancer and early promoter
   4491..4919    +  rep_origin     f1 ori (sequence partly withheld): f1 bacteriophage origin of replication; arrow indicates direction of (+) strand synthesis
   4933..5262    +  promoter       SV40 promoter: SV40 enhancer and early promoter
   5329..6120    +  CDS            neo: KKA2_KLEPN - Also known as kan, nptII. Experimental evidence at protein level: Swiss-Prot protein existence level 1. Resistance to kanamycin, neomycin, paromomycin, ribostamycin, butirosin and gentamicin B. From Klebsiella pneumoniae.
   6144..6302    +  CDS            ble (fragment): BLE_KLEPN - Experimental evidence at protein level: Swiss-Prot protein existence level 1. Binding protein with a strong affinity to the bleomycin family of antibiotics. Binds to CL990; an antimitotic-antibiotic compound. From Klebsiella pneumoniae.
   6297..6418    +  polyA_signal   SV40 poly(A) signal: SV40 polyadenylation signal
   6491..6507    -  protein_bind   lac operator: The lac repressor binds to the lac operator to inhibit transcription in E. coli. This inhibition can be relieved by adding lactose or isopropyl-β-D-thiogalactopyranoside (IPTG). lac repressor encoded by lacI
   6515..6545    -  promoter       lac promoter: promoter for the E. coli lac operon
   6560..6581    -  protein_bind   CAP binding site: CAP binding activates transcription in the presence of cAMP. E. coli catabolite activator protein
   6594..6686    -  CDS            lacI (fragment): lac repressor; lacI; The lac repressor binds to the lac operator to inhibit transcription in E. coli. This inhibition can be relieved by adding lactose or isopropyl-β-D-thiogalactopyranoside (IPTG).
   6869..7457    -  rep_origin     ori: high-copy-number ColE1/pMB1/pBR322/pUC origin of replication
   7628..8488    -  CDS            AmpR: β-lactamase; bla; confers resistance to ampicillin, carbenicillin, and related antibiotics
   8489..8593    -  promoter       AmpR promoter: bla
   8652..8704    -  misc_feature   bom (fragment): basis of mobility region from pBR322
>Addgene plasmid #134346 | Shp2 biosensor | addgene full sequence | sequence record 263339 | Addgene NGS Result
TCGCTGAGTAGTGCGCGAGCAAAATTTAAGCTACAACAAGGCAAGGCTTGACCGACAATTGCATGAAGAA
TCTGCTTAGGGTTAGGCGTTTTGCGCTGCTTCGCGATGTACGGGCCAGATATACGCGTTGACATTGATTA
TTGACTAGTTATTAATAGTAATCAATTACGGGGTCATTAGTTCATAGCCCATATATGGAGTTCCGCGTTA
CATAACTTACGGTAAATGGCCCGCCTGGCTGACCGCCCAACGACCCCCGCCCATTGACGTCAATAATGAC
GTATGTTCCCATAGTAACGCCAATAGGGACTTTCCATTGACGTCAATGGGTGGAGTATTTACGGTAAACT
GCCCACTTGGCAGTACATCAAGTGTATCATATGCCAAGTACGCCCCCTATTGACGTCAATGACGGTAAAT
GGCCCGCCTGGCATTATGCCCAGTACATGACCTTATGGGACTTTCCTACTTGGCAGTACATCTACGTATT
AGTCATCGCTATTACCATGGTGATGCGGTTTTGGCAGTACATCAATGGGCGTGGATAGCGGTTTGACTCA
CGGGGATTTCCAAGTCTCCACCCCATTGACGTCAATGGGAGTTTGTTTTGGCACCAAAATCAACGGGACT
TTCCAAAATGTCGTAACAACTCCGCCCCATTGACGCAAATGGGCGGTAGGCGTGTACGGTGGGAGGTCTA
TATAAGCAGAGCTCTCTGGCTAACTAGAGAACCCACTGCTTACTGGCTTATCGAAATTAATACGACTCAC
TATAGGGAGACCCAAGCTTGCGGCCGCCACCATGGTGCGGGGTTCTCATCATCATCATCATCATGGTATG
GCTAGCATGACTGGTGGACAGCAAATGGGTCGGGATCTGTACGACGATGACGATAAGGATCCCATGGTGA
GCAAGGGCGAGGAGCTGTTCACCGGGGTGGTGCCCATCCTGGTCGAGCTGGACGGCGACGTAAACGGCCA
CAGGTTCAGCGTGTCCGGCGAGGGCGAGGGCGATGCCACCTACGGCAAGCTGACCCTGAAGTTCATCTGC
ACCACCGGCAAGCTGCCCGTGCCCTGGCCCACCCTCGTGACCACCCTGACCTGGGGCGTGCAGTGCTTCA
GCCGCTACCCCGACCACATGAAGCAGCACGACTTCTTCAAGTCCGCCATGCCCGAAGGCTACGTCCAGGA
GCGTACCATCTTCTTCAAGGACGACGGCAACTACAAGACCCGCGCCGAGGTGAAGTTCGAGGGCGACACC
CTGGTGAACCGCATCGAGCTGAAGGGCATCGACTTCAAGGAGGACGGCAACATCCTGGGGCACAAGCTGG
AGTACAACTACATCAGCCACAACGTCTATATCACCGCCGACAAGCAGAAGAACGGCATCAAGGCCCACTT
CAAGATCCGCCACAACATCGAGGACGGCAGCGTGCAGCTCGCCGACCACTACCAGCAGAACACCCCCATC
GGCGACGGCCCCGTGCTGCTGCCCGACAACCACTACCTGAGCACCCAGTCCGCCCTGAGCAAAGACCCCA
ACGAGAAGCGCGATCACATGGTCCTGCTGGAGTTCGTGACCGCCGCCCGCATGCATGGAGGCAGCATGAC
ATCGCGGAGATGGTTTCACCCAAATATCACTGGTGTGGAGGCAGAAAACCTACTGTTGACAAGAGGAGTT
GATGGCAGTTTTTTGGCAAGGCCTAGTAAAAGTAACCCTGGAGACTTCACACTTTCCGTTAGAAGAAATG
GAGCTGTCACCCACATCAAGATTCAGAACACTGGTGATTACTATGACCTGTATGGAGGGGAGAAATTTGC
CACTTTGGCTGAGTTGGTCCAGTATTACATGGAACATCACGGGCAATTAAAAGAGAAGAATGGAGATGTC
ATTGAGCTTAAATATCCTCTGAACTGTGCAGATCCTACCTCTGAAAGGTGGTTTCATGGACATCTCTCTG
GGAAAGAAGCAGAGAAATTATTAACTGAAAAAGGAAAACATGGTAGTTTTCTTGTACGAGAGAGCCAGAG
CCACCCTGGAGATTTTGTTCTTTCTGTGCGCACTGGTGATGACAAAGGGGAGAGCAATGACGGCAAGTCT
AAAGTGACCCATGTTATGATTCGCTGTCAGGAACTGAAATACGACGTTGGTGGAGGAGAACGGTTTGATT
CTTTGACAGATCTTGTGGAACATTATAAGAAGAATCCTATGGTGGAAACATTGGGTACAGTACTACAACT
CAAGCAGCCCCTTAACACGACTCGTATAAATGCTGCTGAAATAGAAAGCAGAGTTCGAGAACTAAGCAAA
TTAGCTGAGACCACAGATAAAGTCAAACAAGGCTTTTGGGAAGAATTTGAGACACTACAACAACAGGAGT
GCAAACTTCTCTACAGCCGAAAAGAGGGTCAAAGGCAAGAAAACAAAAACAAAAATAGATATAAAAACAT
CCTGCCCTTTGATCATACCAGGGTTGTCCTACACGATGGTGATCCCAATGAGCCTGTTTCAGATTACATC
AATGCAAATATCATCATGCCTGAATTTGAAACCAAGTGCAACAATTCAAAGCCCAAAAAGAGTTACATTG
CCACACAAGGCTGCCTGCAAAACACGGTGAATGACTTTTGGCGGATGGTGTTCCAAGAAAACTCCCGAGT
GATTGTCATGACAACGAAAGAAGTGGAGAGAGGAAAGAGTAAATGTGTCAAATACTGGCCTGATGAGTAT
GCTCTAAAAGAATATGGCGTCATGCGTGTTAGGAACGTCAAAGAAAGCGCCGCTCATGACTATACGCTAA
GAGAACTTAAACTTTCAAAGGTTGGACAAGGGAATACGGAGAGAACGGTCTGGCAATACCACTTTCGGAC
CTGGCCGGACCACGGCGTGCCCAGCGACCCTGGGGGCGTGCTGGACTTCCTGGAGGAGGTGCACCATAAG
CAGGAGAGCATCATGGATGCAGGGCCGGTCGTGGTGCACTGCAGTGCTGGAATTGGCCGGACAGGGACGT
TCATTGTGATTGATATTCTTATTGACATCATCAGAGAGAAAGGTGTTGACTGCGATATTGACGTTCCCAA
AACCATCCAGATGGTGCGGTCTCAGAGGTCAGGGATGGTCCAGACAGAAGCACAGTACCGATTTATCTAT
ATGGCGGTCCAGCATTATATTGAAACACTACAGCGCAGGATTGAAGAAGAGCAGAAAAGCAAGAGGAAAG
GGCACGAATATACAAATATTAAGTATTCTCTAGCGGACCAGACTAGTGGAGATCAGAGCCCTCTCCCGCC
TTGTACTCCAACGCCACCCTGTGCAGAAATGAGAGAAGACAGTGCTAGAGTCTATGAAAACGTGGGCCTG
ATGCAACAGCAGAAAAGTTTCAGAGGAGGCAGCGAGCTCTCTAAAGGTGAAGAATTATTCACTGGTGTTG
TCCCAATTTTGGTTGAATTAGATGGTGATGTTAATGGTCACAAATTTTCTGTCTCCGGTGAAGGTGAAGG
TGATGCTACGTACGGTAAATTGACCTTAAAATTACTCTGTACTACTGGTAAATTGCCAGTTCCATGGCCA
ACCTTAGTCACTACTTTAGGTTATGGTGTTCAATGTTTTGCTAGATACCCAGATCATATGAAACAACATG
ACTTTTTCAAGTCTGCCATGCCAGAAGGTTATGTTCAAGAAAGAACTATTTTTTTCAAAGATGACGGTAA
CTACAAGACCAGAGCTGAAGTCAAGTTTGAAGGTGATACCTTAGTTAATAGAATCGAATTAAAAGGTATT
GATTTTAAAGAAGATGGTAACATTTTAGGTCACAAATTGGAATACAACTATAACTCTCACAATGTTTACA
TCACTGCTGACAAACAAAAGAATGGTATCAAAGCTAACTTCAAAATTAGACACAACATTGAAGATGGTGG
TGTTCAATTAGCTGACCATTATCAACAAAATACTCCAATTGGTGATGGTCCAGTCTTGTTACCAGACAAC
CATTACTTATCCTATCAATCTGCCTTATTCAAAGATCCAAACGAAAAGAGAGACCACATGGTCTTGTTAG
AATTTTTGACTGCTGCTGGTATTACCGAGGGTATGAATGAATTGTACAAATAGTAAGAATTCTGCAGATA
TCCATCACACTGGCGGCCGCTCGAGCATGCATCTAGAGGGCCCTATTCTATAGTGTCACCTAAATGCTAG
AGCTCGCTGATCAGCCTCGACTGTGCCTTCTAGTTGCCAGCCATCTGTTGTTTGCCCCTCCCCCGTGCCT
TCCTTGACCCTGGAAGGTGCCACTCCCACTGTCCTTTCCTAATAAAATGAGGAAATTGCATCGCATTGTC
TGAGTAGGTGTCATTCTATTCTGGGGGGTGGGGTGGGGCAGGACAGCAAGGGGGAGGATTGGGAAGACAA
TAGCAGGCATGCTGGGGATGCGGTGGGCTCTATGGCTTCTGAGGCGGAAAGAACCAGCTGGGGCTCTAGG
GGGTATCCCC
[124 nt withheld, positions 4491-4614]
C
[91 nt withheld, positions 4616-4706]
A
[49 nt withheld, positions 4708-4756]
CCTTTGACGTTGGAGTCCACGTTCTTT
[37 nt withheld, positions 4784-4820]
ACCCTATCTCGGTCTATTCTTTTGATTTATAAGGGATTTTGCCGATTTCGGCCTATTGGTTAAAAAATGA
GCTGATTTAACAAAAATTTAACGCGAATTAATTCTGTGGAATGTGTGTCAGTTAGGGTGTGGAAAGTCCC
CAGGCTCCCCAGCAGGCAGAAGTATGCAAAGCATGCATCTCAATTAGTCAGCAACCAGGTGTGGAAAGTC
CCCAGGCTCCCCAGCAGGCAGAAGTATGCAAAGCATGCATCTCAATTAGTCAGCAACCATAGTCCCGCCC
CTAACTCCGCCCATCCCGCCCCTAACTCCGCCCAGTTCCGCCCATTCTCCGCCCCATGGCTGACTAATTT
TTTTTATTTATGCAGAGGCCGAGGCCGCCTCTGCCTCTGAGCTATTCCAGAAGTAGTGAGGAGGCTTTTT
TGGAGGCCTAGGCTTTTGCAAAAAGCTCCCGGGAGCTTGTATATCCATTTTCGGATCTGATCAAGAGACA
GGATGAGGATCGTTTCGCATGATTGAACAAGATGGATTGCACGCAGGTTCTCCGGCCGCTTGGGTGGAGA
GGCTATTCGGCTATGACTGGGCACAACAGACAATCGGCTGCTCTGATGCCGCCGTGTTCCGGCTGTCAGC
GCAGGGGCGCCCGGTTCTTTTTGTCAAGACCGACCTGTCCGGTGCCCTGAATGAACTGCAGGACGAGGCA
GCGCGGCTATCGTGGCTGGCCACGACGGGCGTTCCTTGCGCAGCTGTGCTCGACGTTGTCACTGAAGCGG
GAAGGGACTGGCTGCTATTGGGCGAAGTGCCGGGGCAGGATCTCCTGTCATCTCACCTTGCTCCTGCCGA
GAAAGTATCCATCATGGCTGATGCAATGCGGCGGCTGCATACGCTTGATCCGGCTACCTGCCCATTCGAC
CACCAAGCGAAACATCGCATCGAGCGAGCACGTACTCGGATGGAAGCCGGTCTTGTCGATCAGGATGATC
TGGACGAAGAGCATCAGGGGCTCGCGCCAGCCGAACTGTTCGCCAGGCTCAAGGCGCGCATGCCCGACGG
CGAGGATCTCGTCGTGACCCATGGCGATGCCTGCTTGCCGAATATCATGGTGGAAAATGGCCGCTTTTCT
GGATTCATCGACTGTGGCCGGCTGGGTGTGGCGGACCGCTATCAGGACATAGCGTTGGCTACCCGTGATA
TTGCTGAAGAGCTTGGCGGCGAATGGGCTGACCGCTTCCTCGTGCTTTACGGTATCGCCGCTCCCGATTC
GCAGCGCATCGCCTTCTATCGCCTTCTTGACGAGTTCTTCTGAGCGGGACTCTGGGGTTCGAAATGACCG
ACCAAGCGACGCCCAACCTGCCATCACGAGATTTCGATTCCACCGCCGCCTTCTATGAAAGGTTGGGCTT
CGGAATCGTTTTCCGGGACGCCGGCTGGATGATCCTCCAGCGCGGGGATCTCATGCTGGAGTTCTTCGCC
CACCCCAACTTGTTTATTGCAGCTTATAATGGTTACAAATAAAGCAATAGCATCACAAATTTCACAAATA
AAGCATTTTTTTCACTGCATTCTAGTTGTGGTTTGTCCAAACTCATCAATGTATCTTATCATGTCTGTAT
ACCGTCGACCTCTAGCTAGAGCTTGGCGTAATCATGGTCATAGCTGTTTCCTGTGTGAAATTGTTATCCG
CTCACAATTCCACACAACATACGAGCCGGAAGCATAAAGTGTAAAGCCTGGGGTGCCTAATGAGTGAGCT
AACTCACATTAATTGCGTTGCGCTCACTGCCCGCTTTCCAGTCGGGAAACCTGTCGTGCCAGCTGCATTA
ATGAATCGGCCAACGCGCGGGGAGAGGCGGTTTGCGTATTGGGCGCTCTTCCGCTTCCTCGCTCACTGAC
TCGCTGCGCTCGGTCGTTCGGCTGCGGCGAGCGGTATCAGCTCACTCAAAGGCGGTAATACGGTTATCCA
CAGAATCAGGGGATAACGCAGGAAAGAACATGTGAGCAAAAGGCCAGCAAAAGGCCAGGAACCGTAAAAA
GGCCGCGTTGCTGGCGTTTTTCCATAGGCTCCGCCCCCCTGACGAGCATCACAAAAATCGACGCTCAAGT
CAGAGGTGGCGAAACCCGACAGGACTATAAAGATACCAGGCGTTTCCCCCTGGAAGCTCCCTCGTGCGCT
CTCCTGTTCCGACCCTGCCGCTTACCGGATACCTGTCCGCCTTTCTCCCTTCGGGAAGCGTGGCGCTTTC
TCATAGCTCACGCTGTAGGTATCTCAGTTCGGTGTAGGTCGTTCGCTCCAAGCTGGGCTGTGTGCACGAA
CCCCCCGTTCAGCCCGACCGCTGCGCCTTATCCGGTAACTATCGTCTTGAGTCCAACCCGGTAAGACACG
ACTTATCGCCACTGGCAGCAGCCACTGGTAACAGGATTAGCAGAGCGAGGTATGTAGGCGGTGCTACAGA
GTTCTTGAAGTGGTGGCCTAACTACGGCTACACTAGAAGAACAGTATTTGGTATCTGCGCTCTGCTGAAG
CCAGTTACCTTCGGAAAAAGAGTTGGTAGCTCTTGATCCGGCAAACAAACCACCGCTGGTAGCGGTGGTT
TTTTTGTTTGCAAGCAGCAGATTACGCGCAGAAAAAAAGGATCTCAAGAAGATCCTTTGATCTTTTCTAC
GGGGTCTGACGCTCAGTGGAACGAAAACTCACGTTAAGGGATTTTGGTCATGAGATTATCAAAAAGGATC
TTCACCTAGATCCTTTTAAATTAAAAATGAAGTTTTAAATCAATCTAAAGTATATATGAGTAAACTTGGT
CTGACAGTTACCAATGCTTAATCAGTGAGGCACCTATCTCAGCGATCTGTCTATTTCGTTCATCCATAGT
TGCCTGACTCCCCGTCGTGTAGATAACTACGATACGGGAGGGCTTACCATCTGGCCCCAGTGCTGCAATG
ATACCGCGAGACCCACGCTCACCGGCTCCAGATTTATCAGCAATAAACCAGCCAGCCGGAAGGGCCGAGC
GCAGAAGTGGTCCTGCAACTTTATCCGCCTCCATCCAGTCTATTAATTGTTGCCGGGAAGCTAGAGTAAG
TAGTTCGCCAGTTAATAGTTTGCGCAACGTTGTTGCCATTGCTACAGGCATCGTGGTGTCACGCTCGTCG
TTTGGTATGGCTTCATTCAGCTCCGGTTCCCAACGATCAAGGCGAGTTACATGATCCCCCATGTTGTGCA
AAAAAGCGGTTAGCTCCTTCGGTCCTCCGATCGTTGTCAGAAGTAAGTTGGCCGCAGTGTTATCACTCAT
GGTTATGGCAGCACTGCATAATTCTCTTACTGTCATGCCATCCGTAAGATGCTTTTCTGTGACTGGTGAG
TACTCAACCAAGTCATTCTGAGAATAGTGTATGCGGCGACCGAGTTGCTCTTGCCCGGCGTCAATACGGG
ATAATACCGCGCCACATAGCAGAACTTTAAAAGTGCTCATCATTGGAAAACGTTCTTCGGGGCGAAAACT
CTCAAGGATCTTACCGCTGTTGAGATCCAGTTCGATGTAACCCACTCGTGCACCCAACTGATCTTCAGCA
TCTTTTACTTTCACCAGCGTTTCTGGGTGAGCAAAAACAGGAAGGCAAAATGCCGCAAAAAAGGGAATAA
GGGCGACACGGAAATGTTGAATACTCATACTCTTCCTTTTTCAATATTATTGAAGCATTTATCAGGGTTA
TTGTCTCATGAGCGGATACATATTTGAATGTATTTAGAAAAATAAACAAATAGGGGTTCCGCGCACATTT
CCCCGAAAAGTGCCACCTGACGTCGACGGATCGGGAGATCTCCCGATCCCCTATGGTGCACTCTCAGTAC
AATCTGCTCTGATGCCGCATAGTTAAGCCAGTATCTGCTCCCTGCTTGTGTGTTGGAGG
